>Addgene plasmid #227297 | pX330-RAB7A | addgene full sequence | sequence record 451535 | Addgene NGS Result
GAGGGCCTATTTCCCATGATTCCTTCATATTTGCATATACGATACAAGGCTGTTAGAGAGATAATTGGAA
TTAATTTGACTGTAAACACAAAGATATTAGTACAAAATACGTGACGTAGAAAGTAATAATTTCTTGGGTA
GTTTGCAGTTTTAAAATTATGTTTTAAAATGGACTATCATATGCTTACCGTAACTTGAAAGTATTTCGAT
TTCTTGGCTTTATATATCTTGTGGAAAGGACGAAACACCGTAGTTTGAAGGATGACCTCTGTTTTAGAGC
TAGAAATAGCAAGTTAAAATAAGGCTAGTCCGTTATCAACTTGAAAAAGTGGCACCGAGTCGGTGCTTTT
TTGTTTTAGAGCTAGAAATAGCAAGTTAAAATAAGGCTAGTCCGTTTTTAGCGCGTGCGCCAATTCTGCA
GACAAATGGCTCTAGAGGTACCCGTTACATAACTTACGGTAAATGGCCCGCCTGGCTGACCGCCCAACGA
CCCCCGCCCATTGACGTCAATAGTAACGCCAATAGGGACTTTCCATTGACGTCAATGGGTGGAGTATTTA
CGGTAAACTGCCCACTTGGCAGTACATCAAGTGTATCATATGCCAAGTACGCCCCCTATTGACGTCAATG
ACGGTAAATGGCCCGCCTGGCATTGTGCCCAGTACATGACCTTATGGGACTTTCCTACTTGGCAGTACAT
CTACGTATTAGTCATCGCTATTACCATGGTCGAGGTGAGCCCCACGTTCTGCTTCACTCTCCCCATCTCC
CCCCCCCCCCCCCCCCCAATTTTGTATTTATTTATTTTTTAATTATTTGGGGCGGGGGGGGGGGGGGGGG
GGGGGGGGGCGCGCGCCAGGCGGGGCGGGGCGGGGCGAGGGGCGGGGCGGGGCGAGGCGGAGAGGTGCGG
CGGCAGCCAATCAGAGCGGCGCGCTCCGAAAGTTTCCTTTTATGGCGAGGCGGCGGCGGCGGCGGCCCTA
TAAAAAGCGAAGCGCGCGGCGGGCGGGAGTCGCTGCGCGCTGCCTTCGCCCCGTGCCCCGCTCCGCCGCC
GCCTCGCGCCGCCCGCCCCGGCTCTGACTGACCGCGTTACTCCCACAGGTGAGCGGGCGGGACGGCCCTT
CTCCTCCGGGCTGTAATTAGCTGAGCAAGAGGTAAGGGTTTAAGGGATGGTTGGTTGGTGGGGTATTAAT
GTTTAATTACCTGGAGCACCTGCCTGAAATCACTTTTTTTCAGGTTGGACCGGTGCCACCATGGACTATA
AGGACCACGACGGAGACTACAAGGATCATGATATTGATTACAAAGACGATGACGATAAGATGGCCCCAAA
GAAGAAGCGGAAGGTCGGTATCCACGGAGTCCCAGCAGCCGACAAGAAGTACAGCATCGGCCTGGACATC
GGCACCAACTCTGTGGGCTGGGCCGTGATCACCGACGAGTACAAGGTGCCCAGCAAGAAATTCAAGGTGC
TGGGCAACACCGACCGGCACAGCATCAAGAAGAACCTGATCGGAGCCCTGCTGTTCGACAGCGGCGAAAC
AGCCGAGGCCACCCGGCTGAAGAGAACCGCCAGAAGAAGATACACCAGACGGAAGAACCGGATCTGCTAT
CTGCAAGAGATCTTCAGCAACGAGATGGCCAAGGTGGACGACAGCTTCTTCCACAGACTGGAAGAGTCCT
TCCTGGTGGAAGAGGATAAGAAGCACGAGCGGCACCCCATCTTCGGCAACATCGTGGACGAGGTGGCCTA
CCACGAGAAGTACCCCACCATCTACCACCTGAGAAAGAAACTGGTGGACAGCACCGACAAGGCCGACCTG
CGGCTGATCTATCTGGCCCTGGCCCACATGATCAAGTTCCGGGGCCACTTCCTGATCGAGGGCGACCTGA
ACCCCGACAACAGCGACGTGGACAAGCTGTTCATCCAGCTGGTGCAGACCTACAACCAGCTGTTCGAGGA
AAACCCCATCAACGCCAGCGGCGTGGACGCCAAGGCCATCCTGTCTGCCAGACTGAGCAAGAGCAGACGG
CTGGAAAATCTGATCGCCCAGCTGCCCGGCGAGAAGAAGAATGGCCTGTTCGGAAACCTGATTGCCCTGA
GCCTGGGCCTGACCCCCAACTTCAAGAGCAACTTCGACCTGGCCGAGGATGCCAAACTGCAGCTGAGCAA
GGACACCTACGACGACGACCTGGACAACCTGCTGGCCCAGATCGGCGACCAGTACGCCGACCTGTTTCTG
GCCGCCAAGAACCTGTCCGACGCCATCCTGCTGAGCGACATCCTGAGAGTGAACACCGAGATCACCAAGG
CCCCCCTGAGCGCCTCTATGATCAAGAGATACGACGAGCACCACCAGGACCTGACCCTGCTGAAAGCTCT
CGTGCGGCAGCAGCTGCCTGAGAAGTACAAAGAGATTTTCTTCGACCAGAGCAAGAACGGCTACGCCGGC
TACATTGACGGCGGAGCCAGCCAGGAAGAGTTCTACAAGTTCATCAAGCCCATCCTGGAAAAGATGGACG
GCACCGAGGAACTGCTCGTGAAGCTGAACAGAGAGGACCTGCTGCGGAAGCAGCGGACCTTCGACAACGG
CAGCATCCCCCACCAGATCCACCTGGGAGAGCTGCACGCCATTCTGCGGCGGCAGGAAGATTTTTACCCA
TTCCTGAAGGACAACCGGGAAAAGATCGAGAAGATCCTGACCTTCCGCATCCCCTACTACGTGGGCCCTC
TGGCCAGGGGAAACAGCAGATTCGCCTGGATGACCAGAAAGAGCGAGGAAACCATCACCCCCTGGAACTT
CGAGGAAGTGGTGGACAAGGGCGCTTCCGCCCAGAGCTTCATCGAGCGGATGACCAACTTCGATAAGAAC
CTGCCCAACGAGAAGGTGCTGCCCAAGCACAGCCTGCTGTACGAGTACTTCACCGTGTATAACGAGCTGA
CCAAAGTGAAATACGTGACCGAGGGAATGAGAAAGCCCGCCTTCCTGAGCGGCGAGCAGAAAAAGGCCAT
CGTGGACCTGCTGTTCAAGACCAACCGGAAAGTGACCGTGAAGCAGCTGAAAGAGGACTACTTCAAGAAA
ATCGAGTGCTTCGACTCCGTGGAAATCTCCGGCGTGGAAGATCGGTTCAACGCCTCCCTGGGCACATACC
ACGATCTGCTGAAAATTATCAAGGACAAGGACTTCCTGGACAATGAGGAAAACGAGGACATTCTGGAAGA
TATCGTGCTGACCCTGACACTGTTTGAGGACAGAGAGATGATCGAGGAACGGCTGAAAACCTATGCCCAC
CTGTTCGACGACAAAGTGATGAAGCAGCTGAAGCGGCGGAGATACACCGGCTGGGGCAGGCTGAGCCGGA
AGCTGATCAACGGCATCCGGGACAAGCAGTCCGGCAAGACAATCCTGGATTTCCTGAAGTCCGACGGCTT
CGCCAACAGAAACTTCATGCAGCTGATCCACGACGACAGCCTGACCTTTAAAGAGGACATCCAGAAAGCC
CAGGTGTCCGGCCAGGGCGATAGCCTGCACGAGCACATTGCCAATCTGGCCGGCAGCCCCGCCATTAAGA
AGGGCATCCTGCAGACAGTGAAGGTGGTGGACGAGCTCGTGAAAGTGATGGGCCGGCACAAGCCCGAGAA
CATCGTGATCGAAATGGCCAGAGAGAACCAGACCACCCAGAAGGGACAGAAGAACAGCCGCGAGAGAATG
AAGCGGATCGAAGAGGGCATCAAAGAGCTGGGCAGCCAGATCCTGAAAGAACACCCCGTGGAAAACACCC
AGCTGCAGAACGAGAAGCTGTACCTGTACTACCTGCAGAATGGGCGGGATATGTACGTGGACCAGGAACT
GGACATCAACCGGCTGTCCGACTACGATGTGGACCATATCGTGCCTCAGAGCTTTCTGAAGGACGACTCC
ATCGACAACAAGGTGCTGACCAGAAGCGACAAGAACCGGGGCAAGAGCGACAACGTGCCCTCCGAAGAGG
TCGTGAAGAAGATGAAGAACTACTGGCGGCAGCTGCTGAACGCCAAGCTGATTACCCAGAGAAAGTTCGA
CAATCTGACCAAGGCCGAGAGAGGCGGCCTGAGCGAACTGGATAAGGCCGGCTTCATCAAGAGACAGCTG
GTGGAAACCCGGCAGATCACAAAGCACGTGGCACAGATCCTGGACTCCCGGATGAACACTAAGTACGACG
AGAATGACAAGCTGATCCGGGAAGTGAAAGTGATCACCCTGAAGTCCAAGCTGGTGTCCGATTTCCGGAA
GGATTTCCAGTTTTACAAAGTGCGCGAGATCAACAACTACCACCACGCCCACGACGCCTACCTGAACGCC
GTCGTGGGAACCGCCCTGATCAAAAAGTACCCTAAGCTGGAAAGCGAGTTCGTGTACGGCGACTACAAGG
TGTACGACGTGCGGAAGATGATCGCCAAGAGCGAGCAGGAAATCGGCAAGGCTACCGCCAAGTACTTCTT
CTACAGCAACATCATGAACTTTTTCAAGACCGAGATTACCCTGGCCAACGGCGAGATCCGGAAGCGGCCT
CTGATCGAGACAAACGGCGAAACCGGGGAGATCGTGTGGGATAAGGGCCGGGATTTTGCCACCGTGCGGA
AAGTGCTGAGCATGCCCCAAGTGAATATCGTGAAAAAGACCGAGGTGCAGACAGGCGGCTTCAGCAAAGA
GTCTATCCTGCCCAAGAGGAACAGCGATAAGCTGATCGCCAGAAAGAAGGACTGGGACCCTAAGAAGTAC
GGCGGCTTCGACAGCCCCACCGTGGCCTATTCTGTGCTGGTGGTGGCCAAAGTGGAAAAGGGCAAGTCCA
AGAAACTGAAGAGTGTGAAAGAGCTGCTGGGGATCACCATCATGGAAAGAAGCAGCTTCGAGAAGAATCC
CATCGACTTTCTGGAAGCCAAGGGCTACAAAGAAGTGAAAAAGGACCTGATCATCAAGCTGCCTAAGTAC
TCCCTGTTCGAGCTGGAAAACGGCCGGAAGAGAATGCTGGCCTCTGCCGGCGAACTGCAGAAGGGAAACG
AACTGGCCCTGCCCTCCAAATATGTGAACTTCCTGTACCTGGCCAGCCACTATGAGAAGCTGAAGGGCTC
CCCCGAGGATAATGAGCAGAAACAGCTGTTTGTGGAACAGCACAAGCACTACCTGGACGAGATCATCGAG
CAGATCAGCGAGTTCTCCAAGAGAGTGATCCTGGCCGACGCTAATCTGGACAAAGTGCTGTCCGCCTACA
ACAAGCACCGGGATAAGCCCATCAGAGAGCAGGCCGAGAATATCATCCACCTGTTTACCCTGACCAATCT
GGGAGCCCCTGCCGCCTTCAAGTACTTTGACACCACCATCGACCGGAAGAGGTACACCAGCACCAAAGAG
GTGCTGGACGCCACCCTGATCCACCAGAGCATCACCGGCCTGTACGAGACACGGATCGACCTGTCTCAGC
TGGGAGGCGACAAAAGGCCGGCGGCCACGAAAAAGGCCGGCCAGGCAAAAAAGAAAAAGTAAGAATTCCT
AGAGCTCGCTGATCAGCCTCGACTGTGCCTTCTAGTTGCCAGCCATCTGTTGTTTGCCCCTCCCCCGTGC
CTTCCTTGACCCTGGAAGGTGCCACTCCCACTGTCCTTTCCTAATAAAATGAGGAAATTGCATCGCATTG
TCTGAGTAGGTGTCATTCTATTCTGGGGGGTGGGGTGGGGCAGGACAGCAAGGGGGAGGATTGGGAAGAG
AATAGCAGGCATGCTGGGGAGCGGCCGCAGGAACCCCTAGTGATGGAGTTGGCCACTCCCTCTCTGCGCG
CTCGCTCGCTCACTGAGGCCGGGCGACCAAAGGTCGCCCGACGCCCGGGCTTTGCCCGGGCGGCCTCAGT
GAGCGAGCGAGCGCGCAGCTGCCTGCAGGGGCGCCTGATGCGGTATTTTCTCCTTACGCATCTGTGCGGT
ATTTCACACCGCATA
[95 nt withheld, positions 5966-6060]
T
[46 nt withheld, positions 6062-6107]
C
[141 nt withheld, positions 6109-6249]
CCTTTGACGTTGGAGTCCACGTTCTTT
[37 nt withheld, positions 6277-6313]
ACTCTATCTCGGGCTATTCTTTTGATTTATAAGGGATTTTGCCGATTTCGGTCTATTGGTTAAAAAATGA
GCTGATTTAACAAAAATTTAACGCGAATTTTAACAAAATATTAACGTTTACAATTTTATGGTGCACTCTC
AGTACAATCTGCTCTGATGCCGCATAGTTAAGCCAGCCCCGACACCCGCCAACACCCGCTGACGCGCCCT
GACGGGCTTGTCTGCTCCCGGCATCCGCTTACAGACAAGCTGTGACCGTCTCCGGGAGCTGCATGTGTCA
GAGGTTTTCACCGTCATCACCGAAACGCGCGAGACGAAAGGGCCTCGTGATACGCCTATTTTTATAGGTT
AATGTCATGATAATAATGGTTTCTTAGACGTCAGGTGGCACTTTTCGGGGAAATGTGCGCGGAACCCCTA
TTTGTTTATTTTTCTAAATACATTCAAATATGTATCCGCTCATGAGACAATAACCCTGATAAATGCTTCA
ATAATATTGAAAAAGGAAGAGTATGAGTATTCAACATTTCCGTGTCGCCCTTATTCCCTTTTTTGCGGCA
TTTTGCCTTCCTGTTTTTGCTCACCCAGAAACGCTGGTGAAAGTAAAAGATGCTGAAGATCAGTTGGGTG
CACGAGTGGGTTACATCGAACTGGATCTCAACAGCGGTAAGATCCTTGAGAGTTTTCGCCCCGAAGAACG
TTTTCCAATGATGAGCACTTTTAAAGTTCTGCTATGTGGCGCGGTATTATCCCGTATTGACGCCGGGCAA
GAGCAACTCGGTCGCCGCATACACTATTCTCAGAATGACTTGGTTGAGTACTCACCAGTCACAGAAAAGC
ATCTTACGGATGGCATGACAGTAAGAGAATTATGCAGTGCTGCCATAACCATGAGTGATAACACTGCGGC
CAACTTACTTCTGACAACGATCGGAGGACCGAAGGAGCTAACCGCTTTTTTGCACAACATGGGGGATCAT
GTAACTCGCCTTGATCGTTGGGAACCGGAGCTGAATGAAGCCATACCAAACGACGAGCGTGACACCACGA
TGCCTGTAGCAATGGCAACAACGTTGCGCAAACTATTAACTGGCGAACTACTTACTCTAGCTTCCCGGCA
ACAATTAATAGACTGGATGGAGGCGGATAAAGTTGCAGGACCACTTCTGCGCTCGGCCCTTCCGGCTGGC
TGGTTTATTGCTGATAAATCTGGAGCCGGTGAGCGTGGAAGCCGCGGTATCATTGCAGCACTGGGGCCAG
ATGGTAAGCCCTCCCGTATCGTAGTTATCTACACGACGGGGAGTCAGGCAACTATGGATGAACGAAATAG
ACAGATCGCTGAGATAGGTGCCTCACTGATTAAGCATTGGTAACTGTCAGACCAAGTTTACTCATATATA
CTTTAGATTGATTTAAAACTTCATTTTTAATTTAAAAGGATCTAGGTGAAGATCCTTTTTGATAATCTCA
TGACCAAAATCCCTTAACGTGAGTTTTCGTTCCACTGAGCGTCAGACCCCGTAGAAAAGATCAAAGGATC
TTCTTGAGATCCTTTTTTTCTGCGCGTAATCTGCTGCTTGCAAACAAAAAAACCACCGCTACCAGCGGTG
GTTTGTTTGCCGGATCAAGAGCTACCAACTCTTTTTCCGAAGGTAACTGGCTTCAGCAGAGCGCAGATAC
CAAATACTGTTCTTCTAGTGTAGCCGTAGTTAGGCCACCACTTCAAGAACTCTGTAGCACCGCCTACATA
CCTCGCTCTGCTAATCCTGTTACCAGTGGCTGCTGCCAGTGGCGATAAGTCGTGTCTTACCGGGTTGGAC
TCAAGACGATAGTTACCGGATAAGGCGCAGCGGTCGGGCTGAACGGGGGGTTCGTGCACACAGCCCAGCT
TGGAGCGAACGACCTACACCGAACTGAGATACCTACAGCGTGAGCTATGAGAAAGCGCCACGCTTCCCGA
AGGGAGAAAGGCGGACAGGTATCCGGTAAGCGGCAGGGTCGGAACAGGAGAGCGCACGAGGGAGCTTCCA
GGGGGAAACGCCTGGTATCTTTATAGTCCTGTCGGGTTTCGCCACCTCTGACTTGAGCGTCGATTTTTGT
GATGCTCGTCAGGGGGGCGGAGCCTATGGAAAAACGCCAGCAACGCGGCCTTTTTACGGTTCCTGGCCTT
TTGCTGGCCTTTTGCTCACATGT
Features (pLannotate 1.2.2; 18 found; start..end, strand, type, name):
      1..241     +  promoter       U6 promoter: RNA polymerase III promoter for human U6 snRNA
    271..346     +  misc_RNA       gRNA scaffold: guide RNA scaffold for the Streptococcus pyogenes CRISPR/Cas9 system
    353..396     +  misc_RNA       gRNA scaffold (fragment): guide RNA scaffold for the Streptococcus pyogenes CRISPR/Cas9 system
    443..728     +  enhancer       CMV enhancer: human cytomegalovirus immediate early enhancer; contains an 18-bp deletion relative to the standard CMV enhancer
    730..1005    +  promoter       chicken β-actin promoter: No description available
   1006..1233    +  intron         hybrid intron: hybrid between chicken β-actin (CBA) and minute virus of mice (MMV) introns (Gray et al., 2011)
   1371..2972    +  CDS            Cas9(N): N-terminal portion of Streptococcus pyogenes Cas9 (Zetsche et al., 2015)
   2973..5471    +  CDS            Cas9(C): C-terminal portion of Streptococcus pyogenes Cas9 (Zetsche et al., 2015)
   5472..5519    +  CDS            nucleoplasmin NLS: bipartite nuclear localization signal from nucleoplasmin
   5553..5664    +  polyA_signal   bGH poly(A) signal: bovine growth hormone polyadenylation signal
   5769..5909    +  repeat_region  AAV2 ITR: inverted terminal repeat of adeno-associated virus serotype 2 inverted
   5914..5965    -  misc_feature   bom (fragment): basis of mobility region from pBR322
   5984..6439    +  rep_origin     f1 ori (sequence partly withheld): f1 bacteriophage origin of replication; arrow indicates direction of (+) strand synthesis
   6440..6489    -  misc_feature   bom (fragment): basis of mobility region from pBR322
   6591..6626    -  CDS            rop (fragment): Rop protein, which maintains plasmids at low copy number; rop
   6721..6825    +  promoter       AmpR promoter: bla
   6826..7686    +  CDS            AmpR: β-lactamase; bla; confers resistance to ampicillin, carbenicillin, and related antibiotics
   7857..8445    +  rep_origin     ori: high-copy-number ColE1/pMB1/pBR322/pUC origin of replication
