[The description below was written by a language model from this plasmid's Addgene catalogue record and pLannotate feature annotations shown in this document.]
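Description:
pX330-RAB7A is a mammalian CRISPR expression plasmid built on the pX330 backbone. It delivers both *Streptococcus pyogenes* Cas9 and a single guide RNA from one vector. The insert is a 20-nt spacer directed against the N-terminal region of the human RAB7A gene. It sits between a human U6 RNA polymerase III promoter and the SpCas9 gRNA scaffold, so that transfected cells transcribe a complete sgRNA. A second, partial scaffold fragment is annotated immediately downstream.

Cas9 is expressed from a separate Pol II cassette made up of a CMV enhancer, the chicken β-actin promoter and a hybrid intron. The annotation software splits the Cas9 coding sequence into contiguous N- and C-terminal portions, which together form a single full-length open reading frame. This is followed by a C-terminal nucleoplasmin nuclear localization signal and a bovine growth hormone polyadenylation signal. A gap between the intron and the annotated start of Cas9 is not annotated in the feature table. One AAV2 inverted terminal repeat is annotated after the poly(A) signal; with only one ITR listed, nothing in the record indicates that the plasmid is meant for AAV packaging.

In bacteria the plasmid is maintained through a ColE1/pUC-type origin and selected with ampicillin via β-lactamase. An f1 origin and small bom and rop fragments from pBR322 are also present. The feature table describes the origin as high-copy, whereas the catalogue entry lists the plasmid as low copy. There is no mammalian selection marker in the feature table.

According to the record, the construct is used for knock-in at the RAB7A N-terminus, as part of a CRISPR-based endogenous tagging system. Cas9 cleavage near the start of the coding sequence would allow a tag to be inserted from a separately supplied donor template.
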