Addgene plasmid #227297: pX330-RAB7A
Purpose: Expresses SpCas9 and a sgRNA targeting the N-terminus of RAB7A for knock-in.
Depositing lab: Laurence Pelletier. Publication: qTAG: an adaptable plasmid scaffold for CRISPR-based endogenous tagging. Philip R, Sharma A, Matellan L, Erpf AC, Hsu WH, Tkach JM, Wyatt HDM, Pelletier L. EMBO J. 2024 Dec 12. doi: 10.1038/s44318-024-00337-5. PubMed 39668248.
Backbone
  Vector backbone: pX330
  Backbone manufacturer: Feng Zhang, Addgene #42230
  Backbone size w/o insert (bp): 8484
  Vector type: Mammalian Expression, CRISPR
Growth in bacteria
  Bacterial resistance: Ampicillin, 100 μg/mL
  Growth temperature: 37°C
  Growth strain: DH5alpha
  Copy number: Low Copy
Gene/Insert
  Gene/Insert name: sgRNA Targeting N-terminus of RAB7A (alt name: RAB7A)
  gRNA/shRNA sequence: TAGTTTGAAGGATGACCTCT
  Species: H. sapiens (human)
  Insert size (bp): 20
  Entrez Gene: RAB7A (a.k.a. CMT2B, PRO2706, RAB7)
  Promoter: U6
  Cloning method: Unknown
  Sequencing primers: 5′ GCCTTTTTACGGTTCCTGGC
Terms and licenses: Academic/Nonprofit Terms; Industry Terms: Not Available to Industry
How to cite: pX330-RAB7A was a gift from Laurence Pelletier (Addgene plasmid # 227297 ; http://n2t.net/addgene:227297 ; RRID:Addgene_227297)
